>Addgene plasmid #183512 | pMYH9-WT-V5 | addgene full sequence | sequence record 361459 | Addgene NGS Result
GACGGATCGGGAGATCTCCCGATCCCCTATGGTGCACTCTCAGTACAATCTGCTCTGATGCCGCATAGTT
AAGCCAGTATCTGCTCCCTGCTTGTGTGTTGGAGGTCGCTGAGTAGTGCGCGAGCAAAATTTAAGCTACA
ACAAGGCAAGGCTTGACCGACAATTGCATGAAGAATCTGCTTAGGGTTAGGCGTTTTGCGCTGCTTCGCG
ATGTACGGGCCAGATATACGCGTTGACATTGATTATTGACTAGTTATTAATAGTAATCAATTACGGGGTC
ATTAGTTCATAGCCCATATATGGAGTTCCGCGTTACATAACTTACGGTAAATGGCCCGCCTGGCTGACCG
CCCAACGACCCCCGCCCATTGACGTCAATAATGACGTATGTTCCCATAGTAACGCCAATAGGGACTTTCC
ATTGACGTCAATGGGTGGAGTATTTACGGTAAACTGCCCACTTGGCAGTACATCAAGTGTATCATATGCC
AAGTACGCCCCCTATTGACGTCAATGACGGTAAATGGCCCGCCTGGCATTATGCCCAGTACATGACCTTA
TGGGACTTTCCTACTTGGCAGTACATCTACGTATTAGTCATCGCTATTACCATGGTGATGCGGTTTTGGC
AGTACATCAATGGGCGTGGATAGCGGTTTGACTCACGGGGATTTCCAAGTCTCCACCCCATTGACGTCAA
TGGGAGTTTGTTTTGGCACCAAAATCAACGGGACTTTCCAAAATGTCGTAACAACTCCGCCCCATTGACG
CAAATGGGCGGTAGGCGTGTACGGTGGGAGGTCTATATAAGCAGAGCTCTCTGGCTAACTAGAGAACCCA
CTGCTTACTGGCTTATCGAAATTAATACGACTCACTATAGGGAGACCCAAGCTGGCTAGTTAAGCTTACC
ATGGGTAAGCCTATCCCTAACCCTCTCCTCGGTCTCGATTCTACGGAAAACCTGTATTTTCAGGGCCCGG
ATCCGTCGACGAATTCTGCAGATATCACAAGTTTGTACAAAAAAGCAGGCTCC
[5880 nt withheld, positions 1034-6913]
TAAGACCCAGCTTTCTTGTACAAAGTGGTGATAAACCCGCTGATCAGCCTCGACTGTGCCTTCTAGTTGC
CAGCCATCTGTTGTTTGCCCCTCCCCCGTGCCTTCCTTGACCCTGGAAGGTGCCACTCCCACTGTCCTTT
CCTAATAAAATGAGGAAATTGCATCGCATTGTCTGAGTAGGTGTCATTCTATTCTGGGGGGTGGGGTGGG
GCAGGACAGCAAGGGGGAGGATTGGGAAGACAATAGCAGGCATGCTGGGGATGCGGTGGGCTCTATGGCT
TCTGAGGCGGAAAGAACCAGCTGGGGCTCTAGGGGGTATCCCC
[124 nt withheld, positions 7237-7360]
C
[91 nt withheld, positions 7362-7452]
A
[49 nt withheld, positions 7454-7502]
CCTTTGACGTTGGAGTCCACGTTCTTT
[37 nt withheld, positions 7530-7566]
ACCCTATCTCGGTCTATTCTTTTGATTTATAAGGGATTTTGCCGATTTCGGCCTATTGGTTAAAAAATGA
GCTGATTTAACAAAAATTTAACGCGAATTAATTCTGTGGAATGTGTGTCAGTTAGGGTGTGGAAAGTCCC
CAGGCTCCCCAGCAGGCAGAAGTATGCAAAGCATGCATCTCAATTAGTCAGCAACCAGGTGTGGAAAGTC
CCCAGGCTCCCCAGCAGGCAGAAGTATGCAAAGCATGCATCTCAATTAGTCAGCAACCATAGTCCCGCCC
CTAACTCCGCCCATCCCGCCCCTAACTCCGCCCAGTTCCGCCCATTCTCCGCCCCATGGCTGACTAATTT
TTTTTATTTATGCAGAGGCCGAGGCCGCCTCTGCCTCTGAGCTATTCCAGAAGTAGTGAGGAGGCTTTTT
TGGAGGCCTAGGCTTTTGCAAAAAGCTCCCGGGAGCTTGTATATCCATTTTCGGATCTGATCAAGAGACA
GGATGAGGATCGTTTCGCATGATTGAACAAGATGGATTGCACGCAGGTTCTCCGGCCGCTTGGGTGGAGA
GGCTATTCGGCTATGACTGGGCACAACAGACAATCGGCTGCTCTGATGCCGCCGTGTTCCGGCTGTCAGC
GCAGGGGCGCCCGGTTCTTTTTGTCAAGACCGACCTGTCCGGTGCCCTGAATGAACTGCAGGACGAGGCA
GCGCGGCTATCGTGGCTGGCCACGACGGGCGTTCCTTGCGCAGCTGTGCTCGACGTTGTCACTGAAGCGG
GAAGGGACTGGCTGCTATTGGGCGAAGTGCCGGGGCAGGATCTCCTGTCATCTCACCTTGCTCCTGCCGA
GAAAGTATCCATCATGGCTGATGCAATGCGGCGGCTGCATACGCTTGATCCGGCTACCTGCCCATTCGAC
CACCAAGCGAAACATCGCATCGAGCGAGCACGTACTCGGATGGAAGCCGGTCTTGTCGATCAGGATGATC
TGGACGAAGAGCATCAGGGGCTCGCGCCAGCCGAACTGTTCGCCAGGCTCAAGGCGCGCATGCCCGACGG
CGAGGATCTCGTCGTGACCCATGGCGATGCCTGCTTGCCGAATATCATGGTGGAAAATGGCCGCTTTTCT
GGATTCATCGACTGTGGCCGGCTGGGTGTGGCGGACCGCTATCAGGACATAGCGTTGGCTACCCGTGATA
TTGCTGAAGAGCTTGGCGGCGAATGGGCTGACCGCTTCCTCGTGCTTTACGGTATCGCCGCTCCCGATTC
GCAGCGCATCGCCTTCTATCGCCTTCTTGACGAGTTCTTCTGAGCGGGACTCTGGGGTTCGAAATGACCG
ACCAAGCGACGCCCAACCTGCCATCACGAGATTTCGATTCCACCGCCGCCTTCTATGAAAGGTTGGGCTT
CGGAATCGTTTTCCGGGACGCCGGCTGGATGATCCTCCAGCGCGGGGATCTCATGCTGGAGTTCTTCGCC
CACCCCAACTTGTTTATTGCAGCTTATAATGGTTACAAATAAAGCAATAGCATCACAAATTTCACAAATA
AAGCATTTTTTTCACTGCATTCTAGTTGTGGTTTGTCCAAACTCATCAATGTATCTTATCATGTCTGTAT
ACCGTCGACCTCTAGCTAGAGCTTGGCGTAATCATGGTCATAGCTGTTTCCTGTGTGAAATTGTTATCCG
CTCACAATTCCACACAACATACGAGCCGGAAGCATAAAGTGTAAAGCCTGGGGTGCCTAATGAGTGAGCT
AACTCACATTAATTGCGTTGCGCTCACTGCCCGCTTTCCAGTCGGGAAACCTGTCGTGCCAGCTGCATTA
ATGAATCGGCCAACGCGCGGGGAGAGGCGGTTTGCGTATTGGGCGCTCTTCCGCTTCCTCGCTCACTGAC
TCGCTGCGCTCGGTCGTTCGGCTGCGGCGAGCGGTATCAGCTCACTCAAAGGCGGTAATACGGTTATCCA
CAGAATCAGGGGATAACGCAGGAAAGAACATGTGAGCAAAAGGCCAGCAAAAGGCCAGGAACCGTAAAAA
GGCCGCGTTGCTGGCGTTTTTCCATAGGCTCCGCCCCCCTGACGAGCATCACAAAAATCGACGCTCAAGT
CAGAGGTGGCGAAACCCGACAGGACTATAAAGATACCAGGCGTTTCCCCCTGGAAGCTCCCTCGTGCGCT
CTCCTGTTCCGACCCTGCCGCTTACCGGATACCTGTCCGCCTTTCTCCCTTCGGGAAGCGTGGCGCTTTC
TCATAGCTCACGCTGTAGGTATCTCAGTTCGGTGTAGGTCGTTCGCTCCAAGCTGGGCTGTGTGCACGAA
CCCCCCGTTCAGCCCGACCGCTGCGCCTTATCCGGTAACTATCGTCTTGAGTCCAACCCGGTAAGACACG
ACTTATCGCCACTGGCAGCAGCCACTGGTAACAGGATTAGCAGAGCGAGGTATGTAGGCGGTGCTACAGA
GTTCTTGAAGTGGTGGCCTAACTACGGCTACACTAGAAGAACAGTATTTGGTATCTGCGCTCTGCTGAAG
CCAGTTACCTTCGGAAAAAGAGTTGGTAGCTCTTGATCCGGCAAACAAACCACCGCTGGTAGCGGTGGTT
TTTTTGTTTGCAAGCAGCAGATTACGCGCAGAAAAAAAGGATCTCAAGAAGATCCTTTGATCTTTTCTAC
GGGGTCTGACGCTCAGTGGAACGAAAACTCACGTTAAGGGATTTTGGTCATGAGATTATCAAAAAGGATC
TTCACCTAGATCCTTTTAAATTAAAAATGAAGTTTTAAATCAATCTAAAGTATATATGAGTAAACTTGGT
CTGACAGTTACCAATGCTTAATCAGTGAGGCACCTATCTCAGCGATCTGTCTATTTCGTTCATCCATAGT
TGCCTGACTCCCCGTCGTGTAGATAACTACGATACGGGAGGGCTTACCATCTGGCCCCAGTGCTGCAATG
ATACCGCGAGACCCACGCTCACCGGCTCCAGATTTATCAGCAATAAACCAGCCAGCCGGAAGGGCCGAGC
GCAGAAGTGGTCCTGCAACTTTATCCGCCTCCATCCAGTCTATTAATTGTTGCCGGGAAGCTAGAGTAAG
TAGTTCGCCAGTTAATAGTTTGCGCAACGTTGTTGCCATTGCTACAGGCATCGTGGTGTCACGCTCGTCG
TTTGGTATGGCTTCATTCAGCTCCGGTTCCCAACGATCAAGGCGAGTTACATGATCCCCCATGTTGTGCA
AAAAAGCGGTTAGCTCCTTCGGTCCTCCGATCGTTGTCAGAAGTAAGTTGGCCGCAGTGTTATCACTCAT
GGTTATGGCAGCACTGCATAATTCTCTTACTGTCATGCCATCCGTAAGATGCTTTTCTGTGACTGGTGAG
TACTCAACCAAGTCATTCTGAGAATAGTGTATGCGGCGACCGAGTTGCTCTTGCCCGGCGTCAATACGGG
ATAATACCGCGCCACATAGCAGAACTTTAAAAGTGCTCATCATTGGAAAACGTTCTTCGGGGCGAAAACT
CTCAAGGATCTTACCGCTGTTGAGATCCAGTTCGATGTAACCCACTCGTGCACCCAACTGATCTTCAGCA
TCTTTTACTTTCACCAGCGTTTCTGGGTGAGCAAAAACAGGAAGGCAAAATGCCGCAAAAAAGGGAATAA
GGGCGACACGGAAATGTTGAATACTCATACTCTTCCTTTTTCAATATTATTGAAGCATTTATCAGGGTTA
TTGTCTCATGAGCGGATACATATTTGAATGTATTTAGAAAAATAAACAAATAGGGGTTCCGCGCACATTT
CCCCGAAAAGTGCCACCTGACGTC
Features (pLannotate 1.2.2; 24 found; start..end, strand, type, name):
     28..80      -  misc_feature   bom (fragment): basis of mobility region from pBR322
    235..614     +  enhancer       CMV enhancer: human cytomegalovirus immediate early enhancer
    615..818     +  promoter       CMV promoter: human cytomegalovirus (CMV) immediate early promoter
    814..847     +  LTR            5' LTR (truncated) (fragment): truncated 5' long terminal repeat (LTR) from HIV-1
    863..881     +  promoter       T7 promoter: promoter for bacteriophage T7 RNA polymerase
    914..955     +  CDS            V5 tag: epitope tag from simian virus 5
    956..976     +  CDS            TEV site: tobacco etch virus (TEV) protease recognition and cleavage site
   1007..1031    +  protein_bind   attB1: mutant version of attB; recombination site for the Gateway® BP reaction BP Clonase™
   1034..6913    +  CDS            MYH9 (sequence withheld): MYH9_HUMAN - Experimental evidence at protein level: Swiss-Prot protein existence level 1. Cellular myosin that appears to play a role in cytokinesis, cell shape, and specialized functions such as secretion and capping. Required for cortical actin clearance prior to oocyte exocytosis (By similarity). Promotes cell motility in conjunction with S100A4 (PubMed:16707441). During cell spreading, plays an important role in cytoskeleton reorganization, focal contact formation (in the margins but not the central part of spreading cells), and lamellipodial retraction; this function is mechanically anta
   6918..6942    -  protein_bind   attB2: mutant version of attB; recombination site for the Gateway® BP reaction BP Clonase™
   6967..7191    +  polyA_signal   bGH poly(A) signal: bovine growth hormone polyadenylation signal
   7195..7216    +  promoter       SV40 promoter (fragment): SV40 enhancer and early promoter
   7237..7665    +  rep_origin     f1 ori (sequence partly withheld): f1 bacteriophage origin of replication; arrow indicates direction of (+) strand synthesis
   7679..8008    +  promoter       SV40 promoter: SV40 enhancer and early promoter
   8075..8866    +  CDS            neo: KKA2_KLEPN - Also known as kan, nptII. Experimental evidence at protein level: Swiss-Prot protein existence level 1. Resistance to kanamycin, neomycin, paromomycin, ribostamycin, butirosin and gentamicin B. From Klebsiella pneumoniae.
   8890..9048    +  CDS            ble (fragment): BLE_KLEPN - Experimental evidence at protein level: Swiss-Prot protein existence level 1. Binding protein with a strong affinity to the bleomycin family of antibiotics. Binds to CL990; an antimitotic-antibiotic compound. From Klebsiella pneumoniae.
   9043..9164    +  polyA_signal   SV40 poly(A) signal: SV40 polyadenylation signal
   9235..9257    -  protein_bind   lac operator (fragment): The lac repressor binds to the lac operator to inhibit transcription in E. coli. This inhibition can be relieved by adding lactose or isopropyl-β-D-thiogalactopyranoside (IPTG). lac repressor encoded by lacI
   9261..9291    -  promoter       lac promoter: promoter for the E. coli lac operon
   9306..9327    -  protein_bind   CAP binding site: CAP binding activates transcription in the presence of cAMP. E. coli catabolite activator protein
   9340..9432    -  CDS            lacI (fragment): lac repressor; lacI; The lac repressor binds to the lac operator to inhibit transcription in E. coli. This inhibition can be relieved by adding lactose or isopropyl-β-D-thiogalactopyranoside (IPTG).
   9615..10203   -  rep_origin     ori: high-copy-number ColE1/pMB1/pBR322/pUC origin of replication
  10374..11234   -  CDS            AmpR: β-lactamase; bla; confers resistance to ampicillin, carbenicillin, and related antibiotics
  11235..11339   -  promoter       AmpR promoter: bla
