[The description below was written by a language model from this plasmid's Addgene catalogue record and pLannotate feature annotations shown in this document.]
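Description:
pMYH9-WT-V5 is a mammalian expression plasmid built on the Invitrogen pcDNA3.1/nV5-DEST Gateway destination backbone, carrying the wild-type human MYH9 cDNA, which encodes the non-muscle myosin heavy chain IIA. It is about 11.4 kb in total, of which the insert accounts for roughly 5.9 kb. In E. coli it is maintained at high copy through a ColE1/pUC-type origin and selected with ampicillin via the β-lactamase gene. An f1 phage origin is also present. For selecting stably transfected mammalian cells, an SV40 early promoter drives a neomycin phosphotransferase cassette ending in an SV40 polyadenylation signal, conferring G418 resistance.

The expression cassette uses the human cytomegalovirus immediate-early enhancer and promoter, with a T7 promoter immediately downstream that can serve for in vitro transcription or as a priming site. The open reading frame begins with a backbone-encoded N-terminal V5 epitope tag followed by a TEV protease recognition site, then reads through the attB1 site into the MYH9 coding sequence. The attB2 site and the bovine growth hormone polyadenylation signal follow the insert. The flanking attB sites are the scars of the Gateway recombination that moved the cDNA into the destination vector. A few small automated annotations (fragments of an HIV-1 LTR, ble, lacI and an extra SV40 promoter piece) are probably backbone remnants or partial matches rather than functional parts.

The construct produces V5-tagged wild-type MYH9 in transfected mammalian cells, allowing detection with anti-V5 antibodies. The associated publication indicates its context is modelling MYH9-related disease in cell lines, where it presumably serves as the wild-type comparator to mutant MYH9 cDNA.
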