Addgene plasmid #183512: pMYH9-WT-V5
Purpose: Gateway expression vector encoding wild type MYH9 cDNA with N-terminal V5 tag. For mammalian expression.
Depositing lab: Emanuele Panza. Depositing organization: University of Bologna. Publication: Transfection of the mutant MYH9 cDNA reproduces the most typical cellular phenotype of MYH9-related disease in different cell lines. Panza E, Marini M, Pecci A, Giacopelli F, Bozzi V, Seri M, Balduini C, Ravazzolo R. Pathogenetics. 2008 Dec 1;1(1):5. doi: 10.1186/1755-8417-1-5. PubMed 19046415.
Backbone
  Vector backbone: pcDNA3.1/nV5-DEST
  Backbone manufacturer: Invitrogen
  Backbone size w/o insert (bp): 5502
  Total vector size (bp): 11385
  Vector type: Mammalian Expression
  Selectable markers: Neomycin (select with G418)
Growth in bacteria
  Bacterial resistance: Ampicillin, 100 μg/mL
  Growth temperature: 37°C
  Growth strain: DH5alpha
  Copy number: High Copy
Gene/Insert
  Gene/Insert name: MYH9 (alt name: NMHC-II-A)
  Species: H. sapiens (human)
  Insert size (bp): 5883
  GenBank ID: NM_002473.6
  Entrez Gene: MYH9 (a.k.a. BDPLT6, DFNA17, EPSTS, FTNS, MATINS, MHA, NMHC-II-A, NMMHC-IIA, NMMHCA)
  Promoter: CMV
  Tag / fusion protein: V5 (N terminal on backbone)
  Cloning method: Gateway Cloning
  Sequencing primers: 5′ GGGAGGTCTATATAAGCAGAG; 3′ CAATGCGATGCAATTTCCTC
Terms and licenses: Academic/Nonprofit Terms; Industry Terms: Not Available to Industry
How to cite: pMYH9-WT-V5 was a gift from Emanuele Panza (Addgene plasmid # 183512 ; http://n2t.net/addgene:183512 ; RRID:Addgene_183512)
